Addgene plasmid #208998: pDONR221-kcnk15
Purpose: Riboprobe generation
Depositing lab: GuangJun Zhang. Depositing organization: Purdue University. Publication: Evolution of two-pore domain potassium channels and their gene expression in zebrafish embryos. Park SJ, Silic MR, Staab PL, Chen J, Zackschewski EL, Zhang G. Dev Dyn. 2024 Jan 25. doi: 10.1002/dvdy.690. PubMed 38270285.
Backbone
  Vector backbone: pDORN221
  Backbone manufacturer: Invitrogen
  Backbone size w/o insert (bp): 2550
  Total vector size (bp): 3624
  Vector type: Cloning
Growth in bacteria
  Bacterial resistance: Kanamycin, 50 μg/mL
  Growth temperature: 37°C
  Growth strain: DH5alpha
  Copy number: High Copy
Gene/Insert
  Gene/Insert name: kcnk15 (alt name: si:ch211-261a10.5)
  Species: D. rerio (zebrafish)
  Insert size (bp): 1074
  GenBank ID: XM_005161888.4
  Entrez Gene: kcnk15 (a.k.a. zgc:171568)
  Promoter: T7
  Cloning method: Gateway Cloning
  Sequencing primers: 5′ M13F; 3′ Ma3R
Terms and licenses: Academic/Nonprofit Terms; Industry Terms: Not Available to Industry
How to cite: pDONR221-kcnk15 was a gift from GuangJun Zhang (Addgene plasmid # 208998 ; http://n2t.net/addgene:208998 ; RRID:Addgene_208998)
