[The description below was written by a language model from this plasmid's Addgene catalogue record and pLannotate feature annotations shown in this document.]
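Description:
pDONR221-kcnk15 is a Gateway entry clone built on the Invitrogen pDONR221 donor backbone (spelled "pDORN221" in the catalogue entry) and carrying a zebrafish (Danio rerio) kcnk15 insert of about 1.07 kb, for a total plasmid size of 3,624 bp. It is a bacterial cloning vector only. It replicates in E. coli from a high-copy ColE1/pUC-type origin and is selected with kanamycin through an aph(3')-Ia aminoglycoside phosphotransferase gene. The rrnB T1 and T2 transcription terminators sit upstream of the cloning region, where they insulate the insert from read-through transcription. Short lacZα and lacI fragments are also annotated, and these appear to be backbone remnants with no functional role.

The insert lies between attL1 and attL2 sites, which are produced by a BP recombination into the donor vector. The same sites allow the fragment to be moved into attR-containing destination vectors by an LR reaction. The automated annotation labels the open reading frame as human KCNK9 (TASK3). This is a homology-based call to a related two-pore domain background potassium channel, and the catalogue record identifies the sequence as zebrafish kcnk15. A T7 promoter sits just beyond attL2 on the opposite strand and points back into the insert. Transcription by T7 RNA polymerase should therefore produce RNA complementary to the coding strand, that is, antisense transcript. This arrangement fits the stated purpose of riboprobe generation, presumably for in situ hybridisation to map kcnk15 expression in zebrafish embryos. The plasmid contains no eukaryotic promoter or expression elements.
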