Features (pLannotate 1.2.2; 10 found; start..end, strand, type, name):
      1..37      -  CDS            lacZα (fragment): LacZα fragment of β-galactosidase; lacZ fragment
     53..152     +  protein_bind   attL1: mutant version of attL; recombination site for the Gateway® LR reaction LR Clonase™
    158..1225    +  CDS            KCNK9: KCNK9_HUMAN - Also known as TASK3. Experimental evidence at protein level: Swiss-Prot protein existence level 1. pH-dependent, voltage-insensitive, background potassium channel protein. From Homo sapiens (Human).
   1233..1332    -  protein_bind   attL2: mutant version of attL; recombination site for the Gateway® LR reaction LR Clonase™
   1350..1368    -  promoter       T7 promoter: promoter for bacteriophage T7 RNA polymerase
   1502..2311    +  CDS            KanR: aminoglycoside phosphotransferase; aph(3')-Ia; confers resistance to kanamycin in bacteria or G418 (Geneticin®) in eukaryotes
   2458..3046    +  rep_origin     ori: high-copy-number ColE1/pMB1/pBR322/pUC origin of replication
   3229..3321    +  CDS            lacI (fragment): lac repressor; lacI; The lac repressor binds to the lac operator to inhibit transcription in E. coli. This inhibition can be relieved by adding lactose or isopropyl-β-D-thiogalactopyranoside (IPTG).
   3376..3403    -  terminator     rrnB T2 terminator: transcription terminator T2 from the E. coli rrnB gene
   3535..3578    +  terminator     rrnB T1 terminator: Escherichia coli rrnB; transcription terminator T1 from the E. coli rrnB gene
>Addgene plasmid #208998 | pDONR221-kcnk15 | addgene full sequence | sequence record 413259 | Addgene NGS Result
GTTTTCCCAGTCACGACGTTGTAAAACGACGGCCAGTCTTAAGCTCGGGCCCCAAATAATGATTTTATTT
TGACTGATAGTGACCTGTTCGTTGCAACAAATTGATGAGCAATGCTTTTTTATAATGCCAACTTTGTACA
AAAAAGCAGGCTTCACCATGAAGAAGCAGAATGTGCGCACTCTGTCCCTCATCCTCTGCATCTTCTCCTA
TCTGCTGGTGGGCGCCGCGGTGTTCGTGGCGCTGGAGTCCGACACCGAGAGCGCCCGAAAGCGGATGCTG
GAGCACAAGCGCGCGGAGCTGCGGAGGAAATACCGCTTTACCGACGGAGACTACCAGGAGCTGGAGCGCG
TGCTGCGGCAGGCGGAGCCACACCGCGCCGGCACACAGTGGAGGTTCGCCGGATCCTTTTACTTCGCCAT
CACCGTCATCACCACCATAGGGTACGGGCACGCGGCCCCAGGCACAGACGCAGGGAAGCTGTTCTGCATG
CTGTACGCCGGTCTGGGCATCCCGCTGACCCTGGTGATGTTCCAGAGTCTGGGCGAGCGCATGAACACCG
GCGTGCGGTTCCTCCTCAGCCGCATGAAGAGAGCTCTGGGCCTGCAGCGCACCGAGATCTCCACGCAGAA
CATGGTGCTGGTGGGTGTGCTGTCCTGCCTGGGCACGCTCTGTGTGGGCGCCGCTGCATTCTCACACTTC
GAGAGCTGGACGTTCTTCCATGCCTACTACTACTGCTTCATCACGCTCACCACCATCGGCTTCGGGGACT
TCGTGGCTCTCCAGAAGAAGGAGGACCTGCAGGAGAACCAGCCGTACGTGCTGTTCAGCTTCATCTACAT
CCTGCTGGGGCTGACGGTGATCGGGGCCTTCCTCAATCTGGTGGTTCTGCGCTTCCTGACGCTAAACACT
GAGGACGAGAAGCGGGACGCAGCGGAGCGGGCATCGCAGCGGGCATCACTGCGGGCATCCTCACTGCGCA
AGGCTCCAGCTTTCAGACGGGACAGCCAGACACACAGCCGCACAAACCTGCTGTCCCCGCGGCCCACACC
GCACCTGCGCTGGTTCTGCAGCCGCGTACACCTGGATCACACCTCCGCATGCAGAAACACCTGTGCCGGC
TGCAGCGTGAGCTCCGTGTCCTGCAGGATTCATGCGGACACTGCGTTCTCCTCCCCGCGCAGCACACTAT
CTGCTGGACTCAGCTTCACCACACGCAGGAAATCTCTGTAAGACCCAGCTTTCTTGTACAAAGTTGGCAT
TATAAGAAAGCATTGCTTATCAATTTGTTGCAACGAACAGGTCACTATCAGTCAAAATAAAATCATTATT
TGCCATCCAGCTGATATCCCCTATAGTGAGTCGTATTACATGGTCATAGCTGTTTCCTGGCAGCTCTGGC
CCGTGTCTCAAAATCTCTGATGTTACATTGCACAAGATAAAAATATATCATCATGAACAATAAAACTGTC
TGCTTACATAAACAGTAATACAAGGGGTGTTATGAGCCATATTCAACGGGAAACGTCGAGGCCGCGATTA
AATTCCAACATGGATGCTGATTTATATGGGTATAAATGGGCTCGCGATAATGTCGGGCAATCAGGTGCGA
CAATCTATCGCTTGTATGGGAAGCCCGATGCGCCAGAGTTGTTTCTGAAACATGGCAAAGGTAGCGTTGC
CAATGATGTTACAGATGAGATGGTCAGACTAAACTGGCTGACGGAATTTATGCCTCTTCCGACCATCAAG
CATTTTATCCGTACTCCTGATGATGCATGGTTACTCACCACTGCGATCCCCGGAAAAACAGCATTCCAGG
TATTAGAAGAATATCCTGATTCAGGTGAAAATATTGTTGATGCGCTGGCAGTGTTCCTGCGCCGGTTGCA
TTCGATTCCTGTTTGTAATTGTCCTTTTAACAGCGATCGCGTATTTCGTCTCGCTCAGGCGCAATCACGA
ATGAATAACGGTTTGGTTGATGCGAGTGATTTTGATGACGAGCGTAATGGCTGGCCTGTTGAACAAGTCT
GGAAAGAAATGCATAAACTTTTGCCATTCTCACCGGATTCAGTCGTCACTCATGGTGATTTCTCACTTGA
TAACCTTATTTTTGACGAGGGGAAATTAATAGGTTGTATTGATGTTGGACGAGTCGGAATCGCAGACCGA
TACCAGGATCTTGCCATCCTATGGAACTGCCTCGGTGAGTTTTCTCCTTCATTACAGAAACGGCTTTTTC
AAAAATATGGTATTGATAATCCTGATATGAATAAATTGCAGTTTCATTTGATGCTCGATGAGTTTTTCTA
ATCAGAATTGGTTAATTGGTTGTAACACTGGCAGAGCATTACGCTGACTTGACGGGACGGCGCAAGCTCA
TGACCAAAATCCCTTAACGTGAGTTACGCGTCGTTCCACTGAGCGTCAGACCCCGTAGAAAAGATCAAAG
GATCTTCTTGAGATCCTTTTTTTCTGCGCGTAATCTGCTGCTTGCAAACAAAAAAACCACCGCTACCAGC
GGTGGTTTGTTTGCCGGATCAAGAGCTACCAACTCTTTTTCCGAAGGTAACTGGCTTCAGCAGAGCGCAG
ATACCAAATACTGTTCTTCTAGTGTAGCCGTAGTTAGGCCACCACTTCAAGAACTCTGTAGCACCGCCTA
CATACCTCGCTCTGCTAATCCTGTTACCAGTGGCTGCTGCCAGTGGCGATAAGTCGTGTCTTACCGGGTT
GGACTCAAGACGATAGTTACCGGATAAGGCGCAGCGGTCGGGCTGAACGGGGGGTTCGTGCACACAGCCC
AGCTTGGAGCGAACGACCTACACCGAACTGAGATACCTACAGCGTGAGCTATGAGAAAGCGCCACGCTTC
CCGAAGGGAGAAAGGCGGACAGGTATCCGGTAAGCGGCAGGGTCGGAACAGGAGAGCGCACGAGGGAGCT
TCCAGGGGGAAACGCCTGGTATCTTTATAGTCCTGTCGGGTTTCGCCACCTCTGACTTGAGCGTCGATTT
TTGTGATGCTCGTCAGGGGGGCGGAGCCTATGGAAAAACGCCAGCAACGCGGCCTTTTTACGGTTCCTGG
CCTTTTGCTGGCCTTTTGCTCACATGTTCTTTCCTGCGTTATCCCCTGATTCTGTGGATAACCGTATTAC
CGCCTTTGAGTGAGCTGATACCGCTCGCCGCAGCCGAACGACCGAGCGCAGCGAGTCAGTGAGCGAGGAA
GCGGAAGAGCGCCCAATACGCAAACCGCCTCTCCCCGCGCGTTGGCCGATTCATTAATGCAGCTGGCACG
ACAGGTTTCCCGACTGGAAAGCGGGCAGTGAGCGCAACGCAATTAATACGCGTACCGCTAGCCAGGAAGA
GTTTGTAGAAACGCAAAAAGGCCATCCGTCAGGATGGCCTTCTGCTTAGTTTGATGCCTGGCAGTTTATG
GCGGGCGTCCTGCCCGCCACCCTCCGGGCCGTTGCTTCACAACGTTCAAATCCGCTCCCGGCGGATTTGT
CCTACTCAGGAGAGCGTTCACCGACAAACAACAGATAAAACGAAAGGCCCAGTCTTCCGACTGAGCCTTT
CGTTTTATTTGATGCCTGGCAGTTCCCTACTCTCGCGTTAACGCTAGCATGGAT
